Addgene plasmid #21883: mP58.FL1-pCDNA3
Depositing lab: David Ron. Depositing organization: NYU Grossman School of Medicine. Publication: Cotranslocational degradation protects the stressed endoplasmic reticulum from protein overload. Oyadomari S, Yun C, Fisher EA, Kreglinger N, Kreibich G, Oyadomari M, Harding HP, Goodman AG, Harant H, Garrison JL, Taunton J, Katze MG, Ron D. Cell. 2006 Aug 25. 126(4):727-39. 10.1016/j.cell.2006.06.051 PubMed 16923392.
Backbone
  Vector backbone: pcDNA3
  Backbone manufacturer: Invitrogen
  Backbone size w/o insert (bp): 5446
  Vector type: Mammalian Expression
  Selectable markers: Neomycin (select with G418)
Growth in bacteria
  Bacterial resistance: Ampicillin, 100 μg/mL
  Growth temperature: 37°C
  Growth strain: DH5alpha
  Copy number: High Copy
Gene/Insert
  Gene/Insert name: P58
  Species: M. musculus (mouse)
  Insert size (bp): 1841
  Entrez Gene: Dnajc3 (a.k.a. AA408985, AU067833, Dnaj, Dnajc, Dnajc3a, Dnajc3b, P, Prkri, mp5, mp58, p58, p58IPK)
  Cloning method: Restriction Enzyme; 5′ cloning site BamHI (not destroyed); 3′ cloning site XhoI (not destroyed)
  Sequencing primers: 5′ CMV-F; 3′ BGH-rev
Terms and licenses: Academic/Nonprofit Terms; Industry Terms: Not Available to Industry
How to cite: mP58.FL1-pCDNA3 was a gift from David Ron (Addgene plasmid # 21883 ; http://n2t.net/addgene:21883 ; RRID:Addgene_21883)
