[The description below was written by a language model from this plasmid's Addgene catalogue record and pLannotate feature annotations shown in this document.]
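Description:
mP58.FL1-pCDNA3 is a mammalian expression plasmid built on the Invitrogen pcDNA3 backbone and carrying the mouse P58 cDNA (gene Dnajc3, also known as P58IPK). It is propagated in E. coli as a high-copy plasmid through a ColE1/pUC-type origin and selected with ampicillin via the β-lactamase gene. An f1 origin is also present, which permits production of single-stranded DNA. For mammalian cells, a neomycin phosphotransferase cassette driven by the SV40 enhancer/early promoter and terminated by the SV40 polyadenylation signal allows G418 selection of stable transfectants.

The roughly 1.8 kb insert was cloned between BamHI and XhoI sites, both of which are retained. The annotated Dnajc3 open reading frame occupies about 1.5 kb of it, so the remainder appears to be flanking untranslated sequence, and no epitope tag or reporter fusion is annotated. Expression is driven by the human cytomegalovirus immediate-early enhancer and promoter and terminated by the bovine growth hormone polyadenylation signal. T7 and SP6 phage promoters flank the cloning region in opposing orientations, so sense or antisense transcripts can be made in vitro. A few small annotations, such as a short HIV-1 LTR fragment just after the CMV promoter, a ble fragment, and lac-region remnants, are probably sequence-similarity hits or backbone leftovers rather than functional parts.

Dnajc3 encodes a DnaJ-family co-chaperone involved in the unfolded protein response during endoplasmic reticulum stress. The "FL" in the name suggests a full-length clone, though the record does not say so. The associated publication concerns cotranslocational degradation that protects the stressed ER from protein overload, which fits use of this plasmid to overexpress P58 in cultured mammalian cells.
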