Features (pLannotate 1.2.2; 21 found; start..end, strand, type, name):
     36..80      -  misc_feature   bom (fragment): basis of mobility region from pBR322
    235..614     +  enhancer       CMV enhancer: human cytomegalovirus immediate early enhancer
    615..818     +  promoter       CMV promoter: human cytomegalovirus (CMV) immediate early promoter
    814..847     +  LTR            5' LTR (truncated) (fragment): truncated 5' long terminal repeat (LTR) from HIV-1
    863..881     +  promoter       T7 promoter: promoter for bacteriophage T7 RNA polymerase
   1048..2559    +  CDS            Dnajc3: DNJC3_MOUSE - Also known as P58ipk. Experimental evidence at protein level: Swiss-Prot protein existence level 1. Involved in the unfolded protein response (UPR) during endoplasmic reticulum (ER) stress. Acts as a negative regulator of the EIF2AK4/GCN2 kinase activity by preventing the phosphorylation of eIF- 2-alpha at 'Ser-52' and hence attenuating general protein synthesis under ER stress, hypothermic and amino acid starving stress conditions (PubMed:25329545). Co-chaperone of HSPA8/HSC70, it stimulates its ATPase activity. May inhibit both the autophosphorylation of EIF2AK2/PKR and the abi
   2784..2802    -  promoter       SP6 promoter: promoter for bacteriophage SP6 RNA polymerase
   2828..3052    +  polyA_signal   bGH poly(A) signal: bovine growth hormone polyadenylation signal
   3056..3077    +  promoter       SV40 promoter (fragment): SV40 enhancer and early promoter
   3098..3526    +  rep_origin     f1 ori (sequence partly withheld): f1 bacteriophage origin of replication; arrow indicates direction of (+) strand synthesis
   3540..3870    +  promoter       SV40 promoter: SV40 enhancer and early promoter
   3937..4728    +  CDS            neo: KKA2_KLEPN - Also known as kan, nptII. Experimental evidence at protein level: Swiss-Prot protein existence level 1. Resistance to kanamycin, neomycin, paromomycin, ribostamycin, butirosin and gentamicin B. From Klebsiella pneumoniae.
   4752..4910    +  CDS            ble (fragment): BLE_KLEPN - Experimental evidence at protein level: Swiss-Prot protein existence level 1. Binding protein with a strong affinity to the bleomycin family of antibiotics. Binds to CL990; an antimitotic-antibiotic compound. From Klebsiella pneumoniae.
   4905..5026    +  polyA_signal   SV40 poly(A) signal: SV40 polyadenylation signal
   5099..5115    -  protein_bind   lac operator: The lac repressor binds to the lac operator to inhibit transcription in E. coli. This inhibition can be relieved by adding lactose or isopropyl-β-D-thiogalactopyranoside (IPTG). lac repressor encoded by lacI
   5123..5153    -  promoter       lac promoter: promoter for the E. coli lac operon
   5168..5189    -  protein_bind   CAP binding site: CAP binding activates transcription in the presence of cAMP. E. coli catabolite activator protein
   5202..5294    -  CDS            lacI (fragment): lac repressor; lacI; The lac repressor binds to the lac operator to inhibit transcription in E. coli. This inhibition can be relieved by adding lactose or isopropyl-β-D-thiogalactopyranoside (IPTG).
   5477..6065    -  rep_origin     ori: high-copy-number ColE1/pMB1/pBR322/pUC origin of replication
   6236..7096    -  CDS            AmpR: β-lactamase; bla; confers resistance to ampicillin, carbenicillin, and related antibiotics
   7097..7201    -  promoter       AmpR promoter: bla
>Addgene plasmid #21883 | mP58.FL1-pCDNA3 | depositor full sequence | sequence record 10064 | Author sequence
GACGGATCGGGAGATCTCCCGATCCCCTATGGTCGACTCTCAGTACAATCTGCTCTGATGCCGCATAGTT
AAGCCAGTATCTGCTCCCTGCTTGTGTGTTGGAGGTCGCTGAGTAGTGCGCGAGCAAAATTTAAGCTACA
ACAAGGCAAGGCTTGACCGACAATTGCATGAAGAATCTGCTTAGGGTTAGGCGTTTTGCGCTGCTTCGCG
ATGTACGGGCCAGATATACGCGTTGACATTGATTATTGACTAGTTATTAATAGTAATCAATTACGGGGTC
ATTAGTTCATAGCCCATATATGGAGTTCCGCGTTACATAACTTACGGTAAATGGCCCGCCTGGCTGACCG
CCCAACGACCCCCGCCCATTGACGTCAATAATGACGTATGTTCCCATAGTAACGCCAATAGGGACTTTCC
ATTGACGTCAATGGGTGGACTATTTACGGTAAACTGCCCACTTGGCAGTACATCAAGTGTATCATATGCC
AAGTACGCCCCCTATTGACGTCAATGACGGTAAATGGCCCGCCTGGCATTATGCCCAGTACATGACCTTA
TGGGACTTTCCTACTTGGCAGTACATCTACGTATTAGTCATCGCTATTACCATGGTGATGCGGTTTTGGC
AGTACATCAATGGGCGTGGATAGCGGTTTGACTCACGGGGATTTCCAAGTCTCCACCCCATTGACGTCAA
TGGGAGTTTGTTTTGGCACCAAAATCAACGGGACTTTCCAAAATGTCGTAACAACTCCGCCCCATTGACG
CAAATGGGCGGTAGGCGTGTACGGTGGGAGGTCTATATAAGCAGAGCTCTCTGGCTAACTAGAGAACCCA
CTGCTTACTGGCTTATCGAAATTAATACGACTCACTATAGGGAGACCCAAGCTTGGTACCGAGCTCGGAT
CCCCGGAATTCCCGGGATATCGTCGACCCACGCGTCCGCGAGCGAGCGAGTGGACTGGGCGCTTCGCTGC
GGGCTGTTGGCCGCGCGGGCTGCTGGGCCGCGCACCTTCCTGCTCTTCGGCTCAGGCGCCCTTGGACATG
GTGGCCCCCGGCTCGGTGGGCAGCCGGCTGGGCGCGGTGTTCCCGTTCCTGCTGGTCCTGGTGGACCTGC
AGTACGAAGGCGCTGAGTGTGGAGTAAATGCGGATGTGGAGAAGCATCTTGAATTGGGGAAGAAATTACT
CGCAGCCGGACAGCTAGCCGACGCCTTATCACAGTTTCACGCTGCAGTTGATGGTGACCCCGATAACTAT
ATCGCATACTATAGGAGAGCGACCGTCTTCTTAGCCATGGGGAAATCCAAAGCAGCCCTGCCCGACCTCA
CCAAAGTGATTGCGCTGAAGATGGACTTTACTGCCGCAAGACTACAGAGAGGTCACCTACTGCTCAAACA
AGGGAAGCTTGACGAAGCAGAAGACGATTTCAAGAAAGTGCTCAAATCTAACCCCAGTGAGCAGGAGGAG
AAGGAAGCCGAGTCTCAGCTTGTAAAAGCTGACGAGATGCAGCGGCTGCGCTCCCAAGCGCTCGACGCCT
TTGACGGTGCCGATTACACTGCTGCTATAACCTTCCTTGATAAGATTTTAGAGGTTTGTGTTTGGGATGC
AGAATTGCGTGAACTGCGAGCAGAATGCTTCATAAAGGAAGGAGAGCCCAGGAAAGCCATCAGCGACTTA
AAGGCTGCTTCAAAGCTGAAGAGTGACAACACAGAGGCGTTTTACAAAATCAGCACACTCTACTACCAGC
TAGGAGACCATGAGCTGTCTCTCAGTGAAGTTCGTGAATGTCTGAAACTTGACCAGGATCACAAGCGGTG
TTTTGCACACTATAAGCAAGTGAAGAAACTTAACAAGCTGATTGAGTCAGCTGAAGAGCTGATCCGAGAT
GGCAGATACACAGATGCAACCAGCAAATATGAATCAGTCATGAAAACAGAGCCCAGTGTTGCTGAGTACA
CAGTGCGCTCGAAGGAGAGGATCTGCCACTGCTTCTCTAAGGATGAGAAGCCCGTGGAAGCCATTAGGAT
ATGTTCTGAAGTTTTACAGATGGAGCCCGACAATGTGAATGCTCTGAAAGACCGAGCCGAGGCCTACTTA
ATAGAGGAAATGTACGATGAAGCCATTCAGGATTATGAAGCTGCTCAGGAGCACAATGAAAATGACCAGC
AGATTCGGGAAGGCTTAGAGAAAGCCCAGCGGTTACTGAAGCAGTCACAGAAACGAGATTATTATAAAAT
CTTGGGAGTAAAAAGAAATGCCAAAAAACAAGAAATCATTAAAGCATACCGAAAGTTAGCACTGCAGTGG
CATCCAGATAATTTCCAGAATGAAGAAGAAAAGAAAAAAGCAGAGAAAAAGTTCATTGACATAGCAGCTG
CTAAAGAAGTCCTCTCAGACCCAGAAATGAGAAAGAAGTTTGATGATGGAGAAGATCCTCTTGATGCAGA
GAGTCAACAAGGAGGTGGTGGCAACCCCTTCCACCGAAGTTGGAACTCATGGCAAGGGTTTAACCCCTTC
AGCTCAGGCGGACCGTTCAGATTTAAGTTCCACTTCAATTAAACCAGCTATTTTACTGCTCCTCTTCTTT
ATTATTATTTTTAACATTAAAAACAAATTTTGTTTGGGATTCTAATGGAAACAAAATGGAACAAATCTTT
TAGTTTGTCCATGACCAAAGAGTTGTTTTAAAGAAAAAAAGCTGAGCTTATTGTAGACTTAAGGTTGATG
GGCCTGTCAAGGTGGGAAGCAAGGAGCTCGAGCATGCATCTAGAGGGCCCTATTCTATAGTGTCACCTAA
ATGCTAGAGCTCGCTGATCAGCCTCGACTGTGCCTTCTAGTTGCCAGCCATCTGTTGTTTGCCCCTCCCC
CGTGCCTTCCTTGACCCTGGAAGGTGCCACTCCCACTGTCCTTTCCTAATAAAATGAGGAAATTGCATCG
CATTGTCTGAGTAGGTGTCATTCTATTCTGGGGGGTGGGGTGGGGCAGGACAGCAAGGGGGAGGATTGGG
AAGACAATAGCAGGCATGCTGGGGATGCGGTGGGCTCTATGGCTTCTGAGGCGGAAAGAACCAGCTGGGG
CTCTAGGGGGTATCCCC
[124 nt withheld, positions 3098-3221]
C
[32 nt withheld, positions 3223-3254]
CA
[57 nt withheld, positions 3257-3313]
A
[49 nt withheld, positions 3315-3363]
CCTTTGACGTTGGAGTCCACGTTCTTT
[37 nt withheld, positions 3391-3427]
ACCCTATCTCGGTCTATTCTTTTGATTTATAAGGGATTTTGGGGATTTCGGCCTATTGGTTAAAAAATGA
GCTGATTTAACAAAAATTTAACGCGAATTAATTCTGTGGAATGTGTGTCAGTTAGGGTGTGGAAAGTCCC
CAGGCTCCCCAGGCAGGCAGAAGTATGCAAAGCATGCATCTCAATTAGTCAGCAACCAGGTGTGGAAAGT
CCCCAGGCTCCCCAGCAGGCAGAAGTATGCAAAGCATGCATCTCAATTAGTCAGCAACCATAGTCCCGCC
CCTAACTCCGCCCATCCCGCCCCTAACTCCGCCCAGTTCCGCCCATTCTCCGCCCCATGGCTGACTAATT
TTTTTTATTTATGCAGAGGCCGAGGCCGCCTCTGCCTCTGAGCTATTCCAGAAGTAGTGAGGAGGCTTTT
TTGGAGGCCTAGGCTTTTGCAAAAAGCTCCCGGGAGCTTGTATATCCATTTTCGGATCTGATCAAGAGAC
AGGATGAGGATCGTTTCGCATGATTGAACAAGATGGATTGCACGCAGGTTCTCCGGCCGCTTGGGTGGAG
AGGCTATTCGGCTATGACTGGGCACAACAGACAATCGGCTGCTCTGATGCCGCCGTGTTCCGGCTGTCAG
CGCAGGGGCGCCCGGTTCTTTTTGTCAAGACCGACCTGTCCGGTGCCCTGAATGAACTGCAGGACGAGGC
AGCGCGGCTATCGTGGCTGGCCACGACGGGCGTTCCTTGCGCAGCTGTGCTCGACGTTGTCACTGAAGCG
GGAAGGGACTGGCTGCTATTGGGCGAAGTGCCGGGGCAGGATCTCCTGTCATCTCACCTTGCTCCTGCCG
AGAAAGTATCCATCATGGCTGATGCAATGCGGCGGCTGCATACGCTTGATCCGGCTACCTGCCCATTCGA
CCACCAAGCGAAACATCGCATCGAGCGAGCACGTACTCGGATGGAAGCCGGTCTTGTCGATCAGGATGAT
CTGGACGAAGAGCATCAGGGGCTCGCGCCAGCCGAACTGTTCGCCAGGCTCAAGGCGCGCATGCCCGACG
GCGAGGATCTCGTCGTGACCCATGGCGATGCCTGCTTGCCGAATATCATGGTGGAAAATGGCCGCTTTTC
TGGATTCATCGACTGTGGCCGGCTGGGTGTGGCGGACCGCTATCAGGACATAGCGTTGGCTACCCGTGAT
ATTGCTGAAGAGCTTGGCGGCGAATGGGCTGACCGCTTCCTCGTGCTTTACGGTATCGCCGCTCCCGATT
CGCAGCGCATCGCCTTCTATCGCCTTCTTGACGAGTTCTTCTGAGCGGGACTCTGGGGTTCGAAATGACC
GACCAAGCGACGCCCAACCTGCCATCACGAGATTTCGATTCCACCGCCGCCTTCTATGAAAGGTTGGGCT
TCGGAATCGTTTTCCGGGACGCCGGCTGGATGATCCTCCAGCGCGGGGATCTCATGCTGGAGTTCTTCGC
CCACCCCAACTTGTTTATTGCAGCTTATAATGGTTACAAATAAAGCAATAGCATCACAAATTTCACAAAT
AAAGCATTTTTTTCACTGCATTCTAGTTGTGGTTTGTCCAAACTCATCAATGTATCTTATCATGTCTGTA
TACCGTCGACCTCTAGCTAGAGCTTGGCGTAATCATGGTCATAGCTGTTTCCTGTGTGAAATTGTTATCC
GCTCACAATTCCACACAACATACGAGCCGGAAGCATAAAGTGTAAAGCCTGGGGTGCCTAATGAGTGAGC
TAACTCACATTAATTGCGTTGCGCTCACTGCCCGCTTTCCAGTCGGGAAACCTGTCGTGCCAGCTGCATT
AATGAATCGGCCAACGCGCGGGGAGAGGCGGTTTGCGTATTGGGCGCTCTTCCGCTTCCTCGCTCACTGA
CTCGCTGCGCTCGGTCGTTCGGCTGCGGCGAGCGGTATCAGCTCACTCAAAGGCGGTAATACGGTTATCC
ACAGAATCAGGGGATAACGCAGGAAAGAACATGTGAGCAAAAGGCCAGCAAAAGGCCAGGAACCGTAAAA
AGGCCGCGTTGCTGGCGTTTTTCCATAGGCTCCGCCCCCCTGACGAGCATCACAAAAATCGACGCTCAAG
TCAGAGGTGGCGAAACCCGACAGGACTATAAAGATACCAGGCGTTTCCCCCTGGAAGCTCCCTCGTGCGC
TCTCCTGTTCCGACCCTGCCGCTTACCGGATACCTGTCCGCCTTTCTCCCTTCGGGAAGCGTGGCGCTTT
CTCAATGCTCACGCTGTAGGTATCTCAGTTCGGTGTAGGTCGTTCGCTCCAAGCTGGGCTGTGTGCACGA
ACCCCCCGTTCAGCCCGACCGCTGCGCCTTATCCGGTAACTATCGTCTTGAGTCCAACCCGGTAAGACAC
GACTTATCGCCACTGGCAGCAGCCACTGGTAACAGGATTAGCAGAGCGAGGTATGTAGGCGGTGCTACAG
AGTTCTTGAAGTGGTGGCCTAACTACGGCTACACTAGAAGGACAGTATTTGGTATCTGCGCTCTGCTGAA
GCCAGTTACCTTCGGAAAAAGAGTTGGTAGCTCTTGATCCGGCAAACAAACCACCGCTGGTAGCGGTGGT
TTTTTTGTTTGCAAGCAGCAGATTACGCGCAGAAAAAAAGGATCTCAAGAAGATCCTTTGATCTTTTCTA
CGGGGTCTGACGCTCAGTGGAACGAAAACTCACGTTAAGGGATTTTGGTCATGAGATTATCAAAAAGGAT
CTTCACCTAGATCCTTTTAAATTAAAAATGAAGTTTTAAATCAATCTAAAGTATATATGAGTAAACTTGG
TCTGACAGTTACCAATGCTTAATCAGTGAGGCACCTATCTCAGCGATCTGTCTATTTCGTTCATCCATAG
TTGCCTGACTCCCCGTCGTGTAGATAACTACGATACGGGAGGGCTTACCATCTGGCCCCAGTGCTGCAAT
GATACCGCGAGACCCACGCTCACCGGCTCCAGATTTATCAGCAATAAACCAGCCAGCCGGAAGGGCCGAG
CGCAGAAGTGGTCCTGCAACTTTATCCGCCTCCATCCAGTCTATTAATTGTTGCCGGGAAGCTAGAGTAA
GTAGTTCGCCAGTTAATAGTTTGCGCAACGTTGTTGCCATTGCTACAGGCATCGTGGTGTCACGCTCGTC
GTTTGGTATGGCTTCATTCAGCTCCGGTTCCCAACGATCAAGGCGAGTTACATGATCCCCCATGTTGTGC
AAAAAAGCGGTTAGCTCCTTCGGTCCTCCGATCGTTGTCAGAAGTAAGTTGGCCGCAGTGTTATCACTCA
TGGTTATGGCAGCACTGCATAATTCTCTTACTGTCATGCCATCCGTAAGATGCTTTTCTGTGACTGGTGA
GTACTCAACCAAGTCATTCTGAGAATAGTGTATGCGGCGACCGAGTTGCTCTTGCCCGGCGTCAATACGG
GATAATACCGCGCCACATAGCAGAACTTTAAAAGTGCTCATCATTGGAAAACGTTCTTCGGGGCGAAAAC
TCTCAAGGATCTTACCGCTGTTGAGATCCAGTTCGATGTAACCCACTCGTGCACCCAACTGATCTTCAGC
ATCTTTTACTTTCACCAGCGTTTCTGGGTGAGCAAAAACAGGAAGGCAAAATGCCGCAAAAAAGGGAATA
AGGGCGACACGGAAATGTTGAATACTCATACTCTTCCTTTTTCAATATTATTGAAGCATTTATCAGGGTT
ATTGTCTCATGAGCGGATACATATTTGAATGTATTTAGAAAAATAAACAAATAGGGGTTCCGCGCACATT
TCCCCGAAAAGTGCCACCTGACGTC
