>Addgene plasmid #21883 | mP58.FL1-pCDNA3 | addgene partial sequence | sequence record 27680 | 21883 with CMV-F
AGCTCTCTGGCTAACTAGAGAACCCACTGCTTACTGGCTTATCGAAATTAATACGACTCACTATAGGGAG
ACCCAAGCTTGGTACCGAGCTCGGATCCCCGGAATTCCCGGGATATCGTCGACCCACGCGTCCGCGAGCG
AGCGAGTGGACTGGGCGCTTCGCTGCGGGCTGTTGGCCGCGCGGGCTGCTGGGCCGCGCACCTTCCTGCT
CTTCGGCTCAGGCGCCCTTGGACATGGTGGCCCCCGGCTCGGTGGGCAGCCGGCTGGGCGCGGTGTTCCC
GTTCCTGCTGGTCCTGGTGGACCTGCAGTACGAAGGCGCTGAGTGTGGAGTAAATGCGGATGTGGAGAAG
CATCTTGAATTGGGGAAGAAATTACTCGCAGCCGGACAGCTAGCCGACGCCTTATCACAGTTTCACGCTG
CAGTTGATGGTGACCCCGATAACTATATCGCATACTATAGGAGAGCGACCGTCTTCTTAGCCATGGGGAA
ATCCAAAGCAGCCCTGCCCGACCTCACCAAAGTGATTGCGCTGAAGATGGACTTTACTGCCGCAAGACTA
CAGAGAGGTCACCTACTGCTCAAACAAGGGAAGCTTGACGAAGCAGAAGACGATTTCAAGAAAGTGCTCA
AATCTAACCCCAGTGAGCAGGAGGAGAANGAAGCCGAGTCTCAGCTTGTAAAAGCTGACGAGATGCAGCG
GCTGCGCTCCCAAGCGCTCGACGCCTTTGACGGNGCCGATTACACTGCTGCTATAACCTTNCNNGATAAN
N
